>Addgene plasmid #190077 | AttB_ACE2-2A-TMPRSS2_IRES_iRFP670-H2A-P2A-PuroR | addgene full sequence | sequence record 371280 | Addgene NGS Result
TTACGCCAGCTGGCGAAAGGGGGATGTGCTGCAAGGCGATTAAGTTGGGTAACGCCAGGGTTTTCCCAGT
CACGACGTTGTAAAACGACGGCCAGTGAATTGTAATACGACTCACTATAGGGCGAATTGGGTACCGGGCC
CCCCCTCGAGGTCGACGATGTAGGTCACGGCATTCCGGACTCAGCGCTCGAGCCGGCTTGTCGACGACGG
CGGTCTCCGTCGTCAGGATCATCCGCAGATTATACCGCAACTACACGCCACCATGTCCAGCTCCTCCTGG
CTCCTTCTCAGCCTTGTTGCTGTAACTGCTGCTCAGTCCACCATTGAGGAACAGGCCAAGACATTTTTGG
ACAAGTTTAACCACGAAGCCGAAGACCTGTTCTATCAAAGTTCACTTGCTTCTTGGAATTATAACACCAA
TATTACTGAAGAGAATGTCCAAAACATGAATAATGCTGGGGACAAATGGTCTGCCTTTTTAAAGGAACAG
TCCACACTTGCCCAAATGTATCCACTACAAGAAATTCAGAATCTCACAGTCAAGCTTCAGCTGCAGGCTC
TTCAGCAAAATGGGTCTTCAGTGCTCTCAGAAGACAAGAGCAAACGGTTGAACACAATTCTAAATACAAT
GAGCACCATCTACAGTACTGGAAAAGTTTGTAACCCAGATAATCCACAAGAATGCTTATTACTTGAACCA
GGTTTGAATGAAATAATGGCAAACAGTTTAGACTACAATGAGAGGCTCTGGGCTTGGGAAAGCTGGAGAT
CTGAGGTCGGCAAGCAGCTGAGGCCATTATATGAAGAGTATGTGGTCTTGAAAAATGAGATGGCAAGAGC
AAATCATTATGAGGACTATGGGGATTATTGGAGAGGAGACTATGAAGTAAATGGGGTAGATGGCTATGAC
TACAGCCGCGGCCAGTTGATTGAAGATGTGGAACATACCTTTGAAGAGATTAAACCATTATATGAACATC
TTCATGCCTATGTGAGGGCAAAGTTGATGAATGCCTATCCTTCCTATATCAGTCCAATTGGATGCCTCCC
TGCTCATTTGCTTGGTGATATGTGGGGTAGATTTTGGACAAATCTGTACTCTTTGACAGTTCCCTTTGGA
CAGAAACCAAACATAGATGTTACTGATGCAATGGTGGACCAGGCCTGGGATGCACAGAGAATATTCAAGG
AGGCCGAGAAGTTCTTTGTATCTGTTGGTCTTCCTAATATGACTCAAGGATTCTGGGAAAATTCCATGCT
AACGGACCCAGGAAATGTTCAGAAAGCAGTCTGCCATCCCACAGCTTGGGACCTGGGGAAGGGCGACTTC
AGGATCCTTATGTGCACAAAGGTGACAATGGACGACTTCCTGACAGCTCATCATGAGATGGGGCATATCC
AGTATGATATGGCATATGCTGCACAACCTTTTCTGCTAAGAAATGGAGCTAATGAAGGATTCCATGAAGC
TGTTGGGGAAATCATGTCACTTTCTGCAGCCACACCTAAGCATTTAAAATCCATTGGTCTTCTGTCACCC
GATTTTCAAGAAGACAATGAAACAGAAATAAACTTCCTGCTCAAACAAGCACTCACGATTGTTGGGACTC
TGCCATTTACTTACATGTTAGAGAAGTGGAGGTGGATGGTCTTTAAAGGGGAAATTCCCAAAGACCAGTG
GATGAAAAAGTGGTGGGAGATGAAGCGAGAGATAGTTGGGGTGGTGGAACCTGTGCCCCATGATGAAACA
TACTGTGACCCCGCATCTCTGTTCCATGTTTCTAATGATTACTCATTCATTCGATATTACACAAGGACCC
TTTACCAATTCCAGTTTCAAGAAGCACTTTGTCAAGCAGCTAAACATGAAGGCCCTCTGCACAAATGTGA
CATCTCAAACTCTACAGAAGCTGGACAGAAACTGTTCAATATGCTGAGGCTTGGAAAATCAGAACCCTGG
ACCCTAGCATTGGAAAATGTTGTAGGAGCAAAGAACATGAATGTAAGGCCACTGCTCAACTACTTTGAGC
CCTTATTTACCTGGCTGAAAGACCAGAACAAGAATTCTTTTGTGGGATGGAGTACCGACTGGAGTCCATA
TGCAGACCAAAGCATCAAAGTGAGGATAAGCCTAAAATCAGCTCTTGGAGATAAAGCATATGAATGGAAC
GACAATGAAATGTACCTGTTCCGATCATCTGTTGCATATGCTATGAGGCAGTACTTTTTAAAAGTAAAAA
ATCAGATGATTCTTTTTGGGGAGGAGGATGTGCGAGTGGCTAATTTGAAACCAAGAATCTCCTTTAATTT
CTTTGTCACTGCACCTAAAAATGTGTCTGATATCATTCCTAGAACTGAAGTTGAAAAGGCCATCAGGATG
TCCCGGAGCCGTATCAATGATGCTTTCCGTCTGAATGACAACAGCCTAGAGTTTCTGGGGATACAGCCAA
CACTTGGACCTCCTAACCAGCCCCCTGTTTCCATATGGCTGATTGTTTTTGGAGTTGTGATGGGAGTGAT
AGTGGTTGGCATTGTCATCCTGATCTTCACTGGGATCAGAGATCGGAAGAAGAAAAATAAAGCAAGAAGT
GGAGAAAATCCTTATGCCTCCATCGATATTAGCAAAGGAGAAAATAATCCAGGATTCCAAAACACTGATG
ATGTTCAGACCTCCTTTGGTACCGAGACCTCCCAGGTGGCGCCCGCTGAGGGCAGAGGAAGTCTGCTAAC
ATGCGGTGACGTCGAGGAGAATCCTGGCCCAGCTTTGAACTCAGGGTCACCACCAGCTATTGGACCTTAC
TATGAAAACCATGGATACCAACCGGAAAACCCCTATCCCGCACAGCCCACTGTGGTCCCCACTGTCTACG
AGGTGCATCCGGCTCAGTACTACCCGTCCCCCGTGCCCCAGTACGCCCCGAGGGTCCTGACGCAGGCTTC
CAACCCCGTCGTCTGCACGCAGCCCAAATCCCCATCCGGGACAGTGTGCACCTCAAAGACTAAGAAAGCA
CTGTGCATCACCTTGACCCTGGGGACCTTCCTCGTGGGAGCTGCGCTGGCCGCTGGCCTACTCTGGAAGT
TCATGGGCAGCAAGTGCTCCAACTCTGGGATAGAGTGCGACTCCTCAGGTACCTGCATCAACCCCTCTAA
CTGGTGTGATGGCGTGTCACACTGCCCCGGCGGGGAGGACGAGAATCGGTGTGTTCGCCTCTACGGACCA
AACTTCATCCTTCAGGTGTACTCATCTCAGAGGAAGTCCTGGCACCCTGTGTGCCAAGACGACTGGAACG
AGAACTACGGGCGGGCGGCCTGCAGGGACATGGGCTATAAGAATAATTTTTACTCTAGCCAAGGAATAGT
GGATGACAGCGGATCCACCAGCTTTATGAAACTGAACACAAGTGCCGGCAATGTCGATATCTATAAAAAA
CTGTACCACAGTGATGCCTGTTCTTCAAAAGCAGTGGTTTCTTTACGCTGTATAGCCTGCGGGGTCAACT
TGAACTCAAGCCGCCAGAGCAGGATCGTGGGCGGCGAGAGCGCGCTCCCGGGGGCCTGGCCCTGGCAGGT
CAGCCTGCACGTCCAGAACGTCCACGTGTGCGGAGGCTCCATCATCACCCCCGAGTGGATCGTGACAGCC
GCCCACTGCGTGGAAAAACCTCTTAACAATCCATGGCATTGGACGGCATTTGCGGGGATTTTGAGACAAT
CTTTCATGTTCTATGGAGCCGGATACCAAGTAGAAAAAGTGATTTCTCATCCAAATTATGACTCCAAGAC
CAAGAACAATGACATTGCGCTGATGAAGCTGCAGAAGCCTCTGACTTTCAACGACCTAGTGAAACCAGTG
TGTCTGCCCAACCCAGGCATGATGCTGCAGCCAGAACAGCTCTGCTGGATTTCCGGGTGGGGGGCCACCG
AGGAGAAAGGGAAGACCTCAGAAGTGCTGAACGCTGCCAAGGTGCTTCTCATTGAGACACAGAGATGCAA
CAGCAGATATGTCTATGACAACCTGATCACACCAGCCATGATCTGTGCCGGCTTCCTGCAGGGGAACGTC
GATTCTTGCCAGGGTGACAGTGGAGGGCCTCTGGTCACTTCGAAGAACAATATCTGGTGGCTGATAGGGG
ATACAAGCTGGGGTTCTGGCTGTGCCAAAGCTTACAGACCAGGAGTGTACGGGAATGTGATGGTATTCAC
GGACTGGATTTATCGACAAATGAGGGCAGACGGCTAGTAACTTAAGAATTCACCGGTCTGACCTCCTTCT
CCCTCTCTTCAGGTCTGCAGTCGACGGTACCGCGGGCCCGGGATCCACCGGATCTAGATAACTGATCACT
GTGGAATCAGAGAGACTGCCCCTCTCCCTCTCCCCCCCCTAACGTTACTGGCCGAAGCCGCTTGGAATAA
GGCCGGTGTGCGTTTGTCTATATGTTATTTTCCACCATATTGCCGTCTTTTGGCAATGTGAGGGCCCGGA
AACCTGGCCCTGTCTTCTTGACGAGCATTCCTAGGGGTCTTTCCCCTCTCGCCAAAGGAATGCAAGGTCT
GTTGAATGTCGTGAAGGAAGCAGTTCCTCTGGAAGCTTCTTGAAGACAAACAACGTCTGTAGCGACCCTT
TGCAGGCAGCGGAACCCCCCACCTGGCGACAGGTGCCTCTGCGGCCAAAAGCCACGTGTATAAGATACAC
CTGCAAAGGCGGCACAACCCCAGTGCCACGTTGTGAGTTGGATAGTTGTGGAAAGAGTCAAATGGCTCTC
CTCAAGCGTATTCAACAAGGGGCTGAAGGATGCCCAGAAGGTACCCCATTGTATGGGATCTGATCTGGGG
CCTCGGTGCACATGCTTTACATGTGTTTAGTCGAGGTTAAAAAAACGTCTAGGCCCCCCGAACCACGGGG
ACGTGGTTTTCCTTTGAAAAACACGATGATAATATGGCCACAACCATGGCGCGTAAGGTCGATCTCACCT
CCTGCGATCGCGAGCCGATCCACATCCCCGGCAGCATTCAGCCGTGCGGCTGCCTGCTAGCCTGCGACGC
GCAGGCGGTGCGGATCACGCGCATTACGGAAAATGCCGGCGCGTTCTTTGGACGCGAAACTCCGCGGGTC
GGTGAGCTACTCGCCGATTACTTCGGCGAGACCGAAGCCCATGCGCTGCGCAACGCACTGGCGCAGTCCT
CCGATCCAAAGCGACCGGCGCTGATCTTCGGTTGGCGCGACGGCCTGACCGGCCGCACCTTCGACATCTC
ACTGCATCGCCATGACGGTACATCGATCATCGAGTTCGAGCCTGCGGCGGCCGAACAGGCCGACAATCCG
CTGCGGCTGACGCGGCAGATCATCGCGCGCACCAAAGAACTGAAGTCGCTCGAAGAGATGGCCGCACGGG
TGCCGCGCTATCTGCAGGCGATGCTCGGCTATCACCGCGTGATGTTGTACCGCTTCGCGGACGACGGCTC
CGGGATGGTGATCGGCGAGGCGAAGCGCAGCGACCTCGAGAGCTTTCTCGGTCAGCACTTTCCGGCGTCG
CTGGTCCCGCAGCAGGCGCGGCTACTGTACTTGAAGAACGCGATCCGCGTGGTCTCGGATTCGCGCGGCA
TCAGCAGCCGGATCGTGCCCGAGCACGACGCCTCCGGCGCCGCGCTCGATCTGTCGTTCGCGCACCTGCG
CAGCATCTCGCCCTGCCATCTCGAATTTCTGCGGAACATGGGCGTCAGCGCCTCGATGTCGCTGTCGATC
ATCATTGACGGCACGCTATGGGGATTGATCATCTGTCATCATTACGAGCCGCGTGCCGTGCCGATGGCGC
AGCGCGTCGCGGCCGAAATGTTCGCCGACTTCTTATCGCTGCACTTCACCGCCGCCCACCACCAACGCTC
CACCGGCGGCTACTCAGATCTCGAGCTCAAGCTTCGAATTCTGATG
[387 nt withheld, positions 5927-6313]
CGGGATCCACCGGATCTAGATAACAGCGGAGCTACTAACTTCAGCCTGCTGAAGCAGGCTGGAGACGTGG
AGGAGAACCCTGGACCTACCGAGTACAAGCCCACGGTGCGCCTCGCCACCCGCGACGACGTCCCCAGGGC
CGTACGCACCCTCGCCGCCGCGTTCGCCGACTACCCCGCCACGCGCCACACCGTCGATCCGGACCGCCAC
ATCGAGCGGGTCACCGAGCTGCAAGAACTCTTCCTCACGCGCGTCGGGCTCGACATCGGCAAGGTGTGGG
TCGCGGACGACGGCGCCGCGGTGGCGGTCTGGACCACGCCGGAGAGCGTCGAAGCGGGGGCGGTGTTCGC
CGAGATCGGCCCGCGCATGGCCGAGTTGAGCGGTTCCCGGCTGGCCGCGCAGCAACAGATGGAAGGCCTC
CTGGCGCCGCACCGGCCCAAGGAGCCCGCGTGGTTCCTGGCCACCGTCGGCGTCTCGCCCGACCACCAGG
GCAAGGGTCTGGGCAGCGCCGTCGTGCTCCCCGGAGTGGAGGCGGCCGAGCGCGCCGGGGTGCCCGCCTT
CCTGGAGACCTCCGCGCCCCGCAACCTCCCCTTCTACGAGCGGCTCGGCTTCACCGTCACCGCCGACGTC
GAGGTGCCCGAAGGACCGCGCACCTGGTGCATGACCCGCAAGTAATAGGGATCCTGATCATAATCAGCCA
TACCACATTTGTAGAGGTTTTACTTGCTTTAAAAAACCTCCCACACCTCCCCCTGAACCTGAAACATAAA
ATGAATGCAATTGTTGTTGTTAACTTGTTTATTGCAGCTTATAATGGTTACAAATAAAGCAATAGCATCA
CAAATTTCACAAATAAAGCATTTTTTTCACTGCATTCTAGTTGTGGTTTGTCCAAACTCATCAATGTATC
TTAGGAGATCCCCTTTAGTGAGGGTTAATTTCGAGCTTGGCGTAATCATGGTCATAGCTGTTTCCTGTGT
GAAATTGTTATCCGCTCACAATTCCACACAACATACGAGCCGGAAGCATAAAGTGTAAAGCCTGGGGTGC
CTAATGAGTGAGCTAACTCACATTAATTGCGTTGCGCTCACTGCCCGCTTTCCAGTCGGGAAACCTGTCG
TGCCAGCTGCATTAATGAATCGGCCAACGCGCGGGGAGAGGCGGTTTGCGTATTGGGCGCTCTTCCGCTT
CCTCGCTCACTGACTCGCTGCACTCGGTCGTTCGGCTGCGGCGAGCGGTATCAGCTCACTCAAAGGCGGT
AATACGGTTATCCACAGAATCAGGGGATAACGCAGGAAAGAACATGTGAGCAAAAGGCCAGCAAAAGGCC
AGGAACCGTAAAAAGGCCGCGTTGCTGGCGTTTTTCCATAGGCTCCGCCCCCCTGACGAGCATCACAAAA
ATCGACGCTCAAGTCAGAGGTGGCGAAACCCGACAGGACTATAAAGATACCAGGCGTTTCCCCCTGGAAG
CTCCCTCGTGCGCTCTCCTGTTCCGACCCTGCCGCTTACCGGATACCTGTCCGCCTTTCTCCCTTCGGGA
AGCGTGGCGCTTTCTCATAGCTCACGCTGTAGGTATCTCAGTTCGGTGTAGGTCGTTCGCTCCAAGCTGG
GCTGTGTGCACGAACCCCCCGTTCAGCCCGACCGCTGCGCCTTATCCGGTAACTATCGTCTTGAGTCCAA
CCCGGTAAGACACGACTTATCGCCACTGGCAGCAGCCACTGGTAACAGGATTAGCAGAGCGAGGTATGTA
GGCGGTGCTACAGAGTTCTTGAAGTGGTGGCCTAACTACGGCTACACTAGAAGAACAGTATTTGGTATCT
GCGCTCTGCTGAAGCCAGTTACCTTCGGAAAAAGAGTTGGTAGCTCTTGATCCGGCAAACAAACCACCGC
TGGTAGCGGTGGTTTTTTTGTTTGCAAGCAGCAGATTACGCGCAGAAAAAAAGGATCTCAAGAAGATCCT
TTGATCTTTTCTACGGGGTCTGACGCTCAGTGGAACGAAAACTCACGTTAAGGGATTTTGGTCATGAGAT
TATCAAAAAGGATCTTCACCTAGATCCTTTTAAATTAAAAATGAAGTTTTAAATCAATCTAAAGTATATA
TGAGTAAACTTGGTCTGACAGTTACCAATGCTTAATCAGTGAGGCACCTATCTCAGCGATCTGTCTATTT
CGTTCATCCATAGTTGCCTGACTCCCCGTCGTGTAGATAACTACGATACGGGAGGGCTTACCATCTGGCC
CCAGTGCTGCAATGATACCGCGAGACCCACGCTCACCGGCTCCAGATTTATCAGCAATAAACCAGCCAGC
CGGAAGGGCCGAGCGCAGAAGTGGTCCTGCAACTTTATCCGCCTCCATCCAGTCTATTAATTGTTGCCGG
GAAGCTAGAGTAAGTAGTTCGCCAGTTAATAGTTTGCGCAACGTTGTTGCCATTGCTACAGGCATCGTGG
TGTCACGCTCGTCGTTTGGTATGGCTTCATTCAGCTCCGGTTCCCAACGATCAAGGCGAGTTACATGATC
CCCCATGTTGTGCAAAAAAGCGGTTAGCTCCTTCGGTCCTCCGATCGTTGTCAGAAGTAAGTTGGCCGCA
GTGTTATCACTCATGGTTATGGCAGCACTGCATAATTCTCTTACTGTCATGCCATCCGTAAGATGCTTTT
CTGTGACTGGTGAGTACTCAACCAAGTCATTCTGAGAATAGTGTATGCGGCGACCGAGTTGCTCTTGCCC
GGCGTCAATACGGGATAATACCGCGCCACATAGCAGAACTTTAAAAGTGCTCATCATTGGAAAACGTTCT
TCGGGGCGAAAACTCTCAAGGATCTTACCGCTGTTGAGATCCAGTTCGATGTAACCCACTCGTGCACCCA
ACTGATCTTCAGCATCTTTTACTTTCACCAGCGTTTCTGGGTGAGCAAAAACAGGAAGGCAAAATGCCGC
AAAAAAGGGAATAAGGGCGACACGGAAATGTTGAATACTCATACTCTTCCTTTTTCAATATTATTGAAGC
ATTTATCAGGGTTATTGTCTCATGAGCGGATACATATTTGAATGTATTTAGAAAAATAAACAAATAGGGG
TTCCGCGCACATTTCCCCGAAAAGTGCCACCTAAATTGTAAGCGTTAATATTTTGTTAAAATTCGCGTTA
AATTTTTGTTAAATCAGCTCATTTTTTAACCAATAGGCCGAAATCGGCAAAATCCCTTATAAATCAAAAG
AATAGACCGAGATAGGGT
[37 nt withheld, positions 9552-9588]
AAAGAACGTGGACTCCAACGTCAAAGG
[49 nt withheld, positions 9616-9664]
T
[91 nt withheld, positions 9666-9756]
G
[124 nt withheld, positions 9758-9881]
CCCATTCGCCATTCAGGCTGCGCAACTGTTGGGAAGGGCGATCGGTGCGGGCCTCTTCGCTA
Features (pLannotate 1.2.2; 22 found; start..end, strand, type, name):
    103..121     +  promoter       T7 promoter: promoter for bacteriophage T7 RNA polymerase
    130..157     -  misc_feature   MCS (fragment): pBluescript multiple cloning site
    263..2677    +  CDS            ACE2: ACE2_HUMAN - Experimental evidence at protein level: Swiss-Prot protein existence level 1. [Isoform 2]: (Microbial infection) Non-functional as a receptor for human coronavirus SARS-CoV-2. From Homo sapiens (Human).
   2762..4234    +  CDS            TMPRSS2: TMPS2_HUMAN - Also known as PRSS10. Experimental evidence at protein level: Swiss-Prot protein existence level 1. (Microbial infection) Facilitates human coronaviruses SARS- CoV and SARS-CoV-2 infections via two independent mechanisms, proteolytic cleavage of ACE2 receptor which promotes viral uptake, and cleavage of coronavirus spike glycoproteins which activates the glycoprotein for host cell entry (PubMed:24227843, PubMed:32142651, PubMed:32404436). Proteolytically cleaves and activates the spike glycoproteins of human coronavirus 229E (HCoV-229E) and human coronavirus EMC (HCoV-EMC) and th
   4284..4316    +  misc_feature   MCS (fragment): multiple cloning site
   4470..4932    +  misc_feature   IRES: internal ribosome entry site (IRES) of the encephalomyocarditis virus (EMCV)
   4946..5878    +  CDS            iRFP670: iRFP670 is a basic (constitutively fluorescent) near ir fluorescent protein published in 2013, derived from Rhodopseudomonas palustris CGA009. It has low acid sensitivity. It requires the cofactor biliverdin for fluorescence.
   5892..5923    +  misc_feature   MCS (fragment): multiple cloning site
   5924..6313    +  CDS            H2A1_BOVIN (sequence partly withheld): Experimental evidence at protein level: Swiss-Prot protein existence level 1. Core component of nucleosome. Nucleosomes wrap and compact DNA into chromatin, limiting DNA accessibility to the cellular machineries which require DNA as a template. Histones thereby play a central role in transcription regulation, DNA repair, DNA replication and chromosomal stability. DNA accessibility is regulated via a complex set of post-translational modifications of histones, also called histone code, and nucleosome remodeling. From Bos taurus (Bovine).
   6401..6985    +  CDS            PuroR (fragment): puromycin N-acetyltransferase; pac from Streptomyces; confers resistance to puromycin
   6998..7082    +  CDS            large T antigen (fragment): large T antigen from SV40 (simian virus 40)
   7105..7226    +  polyA_signal   SV40 poly(A) signal: SV40 polyadenylation signal
   7235..7253    -  promoter       T3 promoter: promoter for bacteriophage T3 RNA polymerase
   7298..7314    -  protein_bind   lac operator: The lac repressor binds to the lac operator to inhibit transcription in E. coli. This inhibition can be relieved by adding lactose or isopropyl-β-D-thiogalactopyranoside (IPTG). lac repressor encoded by lacI
   7322..7352    -  promoter       lac promoter: promoter for the E. coli lac operon
   7367..7388    -  protein_bind   CAP binding site: CAP binding activates transcription in the presence of cAMP. E. coli catabolite activator protein
   7401..7493    -  CDS            lacI (fragment): lac repressor; lacI; The lac repressor binds to the lac operator to inhibit transcription in E. coli. This inhibition can be relieved by adding lactose or isopropyl-β-D-thiogalactopyranoside (IPTG).
   7676..8264    -  rep_origin     ori: high-copy-number ColE1/pMB1/pBR322/pUC origin of replication
   8435..9295    -  CDS            AmpR: β-lactamase; bla; confers resistance to ampicillin, carbenicillin, and related antibiotics
   9296..9400    -  promoter       AmpR promoter: bla
   9453..9881    -  rep_origin     f1 ori (sequence partly withheld): f1 bacteriophage origin of replication; arrow indicates direction of (+) strand synthesis
   9886..100     -  CDS            lacZα (fragment) (across the origin): LacZα fragment of β-galactosidase; lacZ fragment
