[The description below was written by a language model from this plasmid's Addgene catalogue record and pLannotate feature annotations shown in this document.]
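Description:
AttB_ACE2-2A-TMPRSS2_IRES_iRFP670-H2A-P2A-PuroR is a 9,943-nt mammalian expression plasmid built on a promoterless Bxb1 recombination backbone with pBluescript-type bacterial elements. It is maintained in E. coli as a high-copy plasmid through a ColE1/pUC origin and an ampicillin resistance gene. It also carries an f1 origin, residual lacZα/lac promoter sequences, and flanking T7 and T3 promoters. The name indicates a Bxb1 attB site, although the automated feature table does not annotate it; it presumably lies in the short unannotated stretch upstream of the first coding sequence.

The payload is a single long cistronic arrangement with no annotated eukaryotic promoter. Human ACE2 is followed by a 2A peptide (per the name) and human TMPRSS2, so both proteins are made from one open reading frame. An EMCV IRES then drives translation of iRFP670, a near-infrared fluorescent protein that requires biliverdin. It appears to be fused to histone H2A, which would concentrate the signal in the nucleus. This is linked through P2A to the puromycin N-acetyltransferase gene, and the unit ends in an SV40 polyadenylation signal.

Because the vector is promoterless, expression is expected only after Bxb1 integrase recombines the attB site into a matching genomic landing pad that supplies a promoter. Correctly integrated cells can then be identified by far-red fluorescence and enriched with puromycin. The stated purpose is co-expression of human ACE2 and TMPRSS2 with these markers. The associated study examined how the receptor binding domains of SARS-like coronaviruses depend on ACE2, which suggests use in generating cells for coronavirus entry studies. Part of the plasmid derives from an earlier deposited plasmid.
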