Addgene plasmid #190077: AttB_ACE2-2A-TMPRSS2_IRES_iRFP670-H2A-P2A-PuroR
Purpose: express human ACE2 and human TMPRSS2 with selectable markers iRFP670 and puromycin resistance gene
Depositing lab: Kenneth Matreyek. Depositing organization: Case Western Reserve University. Publication: Expanded ACE2 dependencies of diverse SARS-like coronavirus receptor binding domains. Roelle SM, Shukla N, Pham AT, Bruchez AM, Matreyek KA. PLoS Biol. 2022 Jul 27;20(7):e3001738. doi: 10.1371/journal.pbio.3001738. PubMed 35895696.
Backbone
  Vector backbone: Promoterless Bxb1 recombination vector
  Backbone size w/o insert (bp): 5971
  Vector type: Mammalian Expression
  Selectable markers: Puromycin
Growth in bacteria
  Bacterial resistance: Ampicillin, 100 μg/mL
  Growth temperature: 37°C
  Growth strain: DH5alpha
  Copy number: High Copy
Gene/Insert
  Cloning method: Gibson Cloning
  Sequencing primers: 5′ AACGACGGCCAGTGAATTG; 3′ CGTTACTGGCCGAAGCCGC
Resource information
  A portion of this plasmid was derived from a plasmid made by: https://www.addgene.org/1786/
Terms and licenses: Academic/Nonprofit Terms; Industry Terms: Not Available to Industry
Depositor comments: Human TMPRSS2 co-expressed with ACE2
How to cite: AttB_ACE2-2A-TMPRSS2_IRES_iRFP670-H2A-P2A-PuroR was a gift from Kenneth Matreyek (Addgene plasmid # 190077 ; http://n2t.net/addgene:190077 ; RRID:Addgene_190077)
